Addgene plasmid #247497: LentiGuide Cyclone-Puro P2A EGFP
Purpose: Acyclovir-regulated puromycin n-acetyltransferase-P2A-EGFP fusion protein
Depositing lab: Samie Jaffrey. Depositing organization: Cornell University. Publication: A portable poison exon for small-molecule control of mammalian gene expression. Hou Q, Oleynikov M, Mei X, Dong L, Hagen T, Jaffrey SR. Nat Methods. 2025 Nov 3. doi: 10.1038/s41592-025-02860-7. PubMed 41184552.
Backbone
  Vector backbone: LentiGuide Puro-P2A-EGFP (Plasmid #137729)
  Backbone manufacturer: Addgene
  Total vector size (bp): 11739
  Modifications to backbone: None
  Vector type: Mammalian Expression, Lentiviral, Synthetic Biology
  Selectable markers: Puromycin
Growth in bacteria
  Bacterial resistance: Ampicillin, 100 μg/mL
  Growth temperature: 37°C
  Growth strain: NEB Stable
  Copy number: Unknown
Gene/Insert
  Gene/Insert name: puromycin n-acetyltransferase with Cyclone insertion (alt name: Cyclone-Puro)
  Species: Synthetic
  Insert size (bp): 1373
  Mutation: Cyclone was inserted after Glutamine135 of puromycin n-acetyltransferase to gain acyclovir control of the fusion protein.
  Promoter: EF-1a
  Tag / fusion protein: Puro(Cyclone)-P2A-EGFP (C terminal on insert)
  Cloning method: Gibson Cloning
  Sequencing primers: 5′ ttcaggtgtcgtgacgtacgg
Terms and licenses: Academic/Nonprofit Terms; Industry Terms: Not Available to Industry
How to cite: LentiGuide Cyclone-Puro P2A EGFP was a gift from Samie Jaffrey (Addgene plasmid # 247497 ; http://n2t.net/addgene:247497 ; RRID:Addgene_247497)
