[The description below was written by a language model from this plasmid's Addgene catalogue record and pLannotate feature annotations shown in this document.]
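Description:
LentiGuide Cyclone-Puro P2A EGFP is an 11.7 kb third-generation-style, self-inactivating HIV-1 lentiviral transfer plasmid built on the LentiGuide Puro-P2A-EGFP backbone. It is maintained in E. coli through a high-copy ColE1/pUC origin and an ampicillin resistance gene, and it also carries an f1 ori and an SV40 ori. The viral portion consists of an RSV promoter driving a truncated 5' LTR, the Ψ packaging signal with a partial gag sequence, the RRE, a cPPT/CTS, WPRE and a ΔU3 3' LTR. Together these elements allow the genome to be packaged when helper functions are supplied in trans, and to integrate into mammalian cells without active LTR promoter function.

Two expression units lie between the LTRs. The first is a human U6 promoter followed by a roughly 1.9 kb stretch and then the S. pyogenes Cas9 gRNA scaffold. This stretch is presumably the backbone's replaceable filler for guide cloning, and the bacterial deoC1 match annotated within it is probably an incidental hit to that filler. The second unit uses the EF-1α promoter with its intron A to drive puromycin N-acetyltransferase linked through P2A to EGFP, so a single transcript yields both the selection marker and the fluorescent reporter.

The distinguishing feature is the synthetic Cyclone cassette inserted after Gln135 of the puromycin resistance gene. This explains why PuroR is annotated as two fragments, separated by sequence that includes a fragment matching a chimeric intron. According to the associated publication, Cyclone is a portable poison exon for small-molecule control of gene expression, and here it places production of the Puro-P2A-EGFP product under acyclovir regulation. The construct serves as an sgRNA delivery vector with drug-tunable selection and reporter output.
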