Features (pLannotate 1.2.2; 33 found; start..end, strand, type, name):
    320..514     +  CDS            PuroR (fragment): puromycin N-acetyltransferase; pac from Streptomyces alboniger; confers resistance to puromycin
    580..1297    +  CDS            EGFP (fragment): the original enhanced GFP (Yang et al., 1996) mammalian codon-optimized
   1313..1901    +  misc_feature   WPRE: woodchuck hepatitis virus posttranscriptional regulatory element
   1952..1971    +  misc_feature   cPPT/CTS (fragment): central polypurine tract and central termination sequence of HIV-1
   1973..2206    +  LTR            3' LTR (ΔU3): self-inactivating 3' long terminal repeat (LTR) from HIV-1
   2284..2405    +  polyA_signal   SV40 poly(A) signal: SV40 polyadenylation signal
   2445..2580    +  rep_origin     SV40 ori: SV40 origin of replication
   2601..2619    -  promoter       T7 promoter: promoter for bacteriophage T7 RNA polymerase
   2627..2782    +  CDS            lacZα (fragment): LacZα fragment of β-galactosidase; lacZ fragment
   2787..3215    +  rep_origin     f1 ori (sequence partly withheld): f1 bacteriophage origin of replication; arrow indicates direction of (+) strand synthesis
   3268..3372    +  promoter       AmpR promoter: bla
   3373..4233    +  CDS            AmpR: β-lactamase; bla; confers resistance to ampicillin, carbenicillin, and related antibiotics
   4404..4992    +  rep_origin     ori: high-copy-number ColE1/pMB1/pBR322/pUC origin of replication
   5175..5267    +  CDS            lacI (fragment): lac repressor; lacI; The lac repressor binds to the lac operator to inhibit transcription in E. coli. This inhibition can be relieved by adding lactose or isopropyl-β-D-thiogalactopyranoside (IPTG).
   5280..5301    +  protein_bind   CAP binding site: CAP binding activates transcription in the presence of cAMP. E. coli catabolite activator protein
   5316..5346    +  promoter       lac promoter: promoter for the E. coli lac operon
   5350..5372    +  protein_bind   lac operator (fragment): The lac repressor binds to the lac operator to inhibit transcription in E. coli. This inhibition can be relieved by adding lactose or isopropyl-β-D-thiogalactopyranoside (IPTG). lac repressor encoded by lacI
   5415..5433    +  promoter       T3 promoter: promoter for bacteriophage T3 RNA polymerase
   5461..5687    +  promoter       RSV promoter: Rous sarcoma virus enhancer/promoter
   5688..5868    +  LTR            5' LTR (truncated): truncated 5' long terminal repeat (LTR) from HIV-1
   5915..6040    +  misc_feature   HIV-1 Ψ: packaging signal of human immunodeficiency virus type 1
   6024..6387    +  CDS            HIV-1 gag (fragment): gag protein from human immunodeficiency virus 1; gag
   6533..6766    +  misc_feature   RRE: The Rev response element (RRE) of HIV-1 allows for Rev-dependent mRNA export from the nucleus to the cytoplasm.
   7143..7169    +  CDS            Rev (fragment): human immunodeficiency virus 1 (HIV-1) Rev protein; rev; enhances nuclear export of unspliced and incompletely spliced viral mRNAs
   7173..7413    +  promoter       U6 promoter: RNA polymerase III promoter for human U6 snRNA
   7599..8258    -  CDS            deoC1: DEOC1_STAAN - Also known as dra. Experimental evidence at protein level: Swiss-Prot protein existence level 1. Catalyzes a reversible aldol reaction between acetaldehyde and D-glyceraldehyde 3-phosphate to generate 2-deoxy-D-ribose 5- phosphate. From Staphylococcus aureus (strain N315).
   9303..9378    +  misc_RNA       gRNA scaffold: guide RNA scaffold for the Streptococcus pyogenes CRISPR/Cas9 system
   9434..9551    +  misc_feature   cPPT/CTS: central polypurine tract and central termination sequence of HIV-1
   9617..9683    +  CDS            small t antigen (fragment): SV40 (simian virus 40) small t antigen
   9709..9920    +  promoter       EF-1α core promoter: core promoter for human elongation factor EF-1α
   9921..10859   +  intron         EF-1α intron A: intron upstream of the start codon of human EF-1α
  10881..11286   +  CDS            PuroR (fragment): puromycin N-acetyltransferase; pac from Streptomyces; confers resistance to puromycin
  11286..11386   +  intron         chimeric intron (fragment): chimera between introns from human β-globin and immunoglobulin heavy chain genes
>Addgene plasmid #247497 | LentiGuide Cyclone-Puro P2A EGFP | addgene full sequence | sequence record 493033 | Addgene NGS Result
ACAATCAATATTAAAGAATTTTGATGCCAAAACTATTAGATAAAAGGTTAATCTACATCCCTACTAGAAT
TCTCATACTTAACTGGTTGGTTATGTGGAAGAAACATACTTTCACAATAAAGAGCTTTAGGATATGATGC
CATTTTATATCACTAGTAGGCAGACCAGCAGACTTTTTTTTATTGTGATATGGGATAACCTAGGCATACT
GCACTGTACACTCTGACATATGAAGTGCTCTAGTCAAGTTTAACTGGTGTCCACAGAGGACATGGTTTAA
CTGGAATTCGTCAAGCCTCTGGTTCTAATTTCTCATTTGCAGGGCAAGGGTCTGGGCAGCGCCGTCGTGC
TCCCCGGAGTGGAGGCGGCCGAGCGCGCCGGGGTGCCCGCCTTCCTGGAGACCTCCGCGCCCCGCAACCT
CCCCTTCTACGAGCGGCTCGGCTTCACCGTCACCGCCGACGTCGAGGTGCCCGAAGGACCGCGCACCTGG
TGCATGACCCGCAAGCCCGGTGCCGGATCCGGCGCAACAAACTTCTCTCTGCTGAAACAAGCCGGAGATG
TCGAAGAGAATCCTGGACCGGTGAGCAAGGGCGAGGAGCTGTTCACCGGGGTGGTGCCCATCCTGGTCGA
GCTGGACGGCGACGTAAACGGCCACAAGTTCAGCGTGTCCGGCGAGGGCGAGGGCGATGCCACCTACGGC
AAGCTGACCCTGAAGTTCATCTGCACCACCGGCAAGCTGCCCGTGCCCTGGCCCACCCTCGTGACCACCC
TGACCTACGGCGTGCAGTGCTTCAGCCGCTACCCCGACCACATGAAGCAGCACGACTTCTTCAAGTCCGC
CATGCCCGAAGGCTACGTCCAGGAGCGCACCATCTTCTTCAAGGACGACGGCAACTACAAGACCCGCGCC
GAGGTGAAGTTCGAGGGCGACACCCTGGTGAACCGCATCGAGCTGAAGGGCATCGACTTCAAGGAGGACG
GCAACATCCTGGGGCACAAGCTGGAGTACAACTACAACAGCCACAACGTCTATATCATGGCCGACAAGCA
GAAGAACGGCATCAAGGTGAACTTCAAGATCCGCCACAACATCGAGGACGGCAGCGTGCAGCTCGCCGAC
CACTACCAGCAGAACACCCCCATCGGCGACGGCCCCGTGCTGCTGCCCGACAACCACTACCTGAGCACCC
AGTCCGCCCTGAGCAAAGACCCCAACGAGAAGCGCGATCACATGGTCCTGCTGGAGTTCGTGACCGCCGC
CGGGATCACTCTCGGCATGGACGAGCTGTACAAGTAAACGCGTTAAGTCGACAATCAACCTCTGGATTAC
AAAATTTGTGAAAGATTGACTGGTATTCTTAACTATGTTGCTCCTTTTACGCTATGTGGATACGCTGCTT
TAATGCCTTTGTATCATGCTATTGCTTCCCGTATGGCTTTCATTTTCTCCTCCTTGTATAAATCCTGGTT
GCTGTCTCTTTATGAGGAGTTGTGGCCCGTTGTCAGGCAACGTGGCGTGGTGTGCACTGTGTTTGCTGAC
GCAACCCCCACTGGTTGGGGCATTGCCACCACCTGTCAGCTCCTTTCCGGGACTTTCGCTTTCCCCCTCC
CTATTGCCACGGCGGAACTCATCGCCGCCTGCCTTGCCCGCTGCTGGACAGGGGCTCGGCTGTTGGGCAC
TGACAATTCCGTGGTGTTGTCGGGGAAATCATCGTCCTTTCCTTGGCTGCTCGCCTGTGTTGCCACCTGG
ATTCTGCGCGGGACGTCCTTCTGCTACGTCCCTTCGGCCCTCAATCCAGCGGACCTTCCTTCCCGCGGCC
TGCTGCCGGCTCTGCGGCCTCTTCCGCGTCTTCGCCTTCGCCCTCAGACGAGTCGGATCTCCCTTTGGGC
CGCCTCCCCGCGTCGACTTTAAGACCAATGACTTACAAGGCAGCTGTAGATCTTAGCCACTTTTTAAAAG
AAAAGGGGGGACTGGAAGGGCTAATTCACTCCCAACGAAGACAAGATCTGCTTTTTGCTTGTACTGGGTC
TCTCTGGTTAGACCAGATCTGAGCCTGGGAGCTCTCTGGCTAACTAGGGAACCCACTGCTTAAGCCTCAA
TAAAGCTTGCCTTGAGTGCTTCAAGTAGTGTGTGCCCGTCTGTTGTGTGACTCTGGTAACTAGAGATCCC
TCAGACCCTTTTAGTCAGTGTGGAAAATCTCTAGCAGTACGTATAGTAGTTCATGTCATCTTATTATTCA
GTATTTATAACTTGCAAAGAAATGAATATCAGAGAGTGAGAGGAACTTGTTTATTGCAGCTTATAATGGT
TACAAATAAAGCAATAGCATCACAAATTTCACAAATAAAGCATTTTTTTCACTGCATTCTAGTTGTGGTT
TGTCCAAACTCATCAATGTATCTTATCATGTCTGGCTCTAGCTATCCCGCCCCTAACTCCGCCCATCCCG
CCCCTAACTCCGCCCAGTTCCGCCCATTCTCCGCCCCATGGCTGACTAATTTTTTTTATTTATGCAGAGG
CCGAGGCCGCCTCGGCCTCTGAGCTATTCCAGAAGTAGTGAGGAGGCTTTTTTGGAGGCCTAGGGACGTA
CCCAATTCGCCCTATAGTGAGTCGTATTACGCGCGCTCACTGGCCGTCGTTTTACAACGTCGTGACTGGG
AAAACCCTGGCGTTACCCAACTTAATCGCCTTGCAGCACATCCCCCTTTCGCCAGCTGGCGTAATAGCGA
AGAGGCCCGCACCGATCGCCCTTCCCAACAGTTGCGCAGCCTGAATGGCGAATGGG
[124 nt withheld, positions 2787-2910]
C
[91 nt withheld, positions 2912-3002]
A
[49 nt withheld, positions 3004-3052]
CCTTTGACGTTGGAGTCCACGTTCTTT
[37 nt withheld, positions 3080-3116]
ACCCTATCTCGGTCTATTCTTTTGATTTATAAGGGATTTTGCCGATTTCGGCCTATTGGTTAAAAAATGA
GCTGATTTAACAAAAATTTAACGCGAATTTTAACAAAATATTAACGCTTACAATTTAGGTGGCACTTTTC
GGGGAAATGTGCGCGGAACCCCTATTTGTTTATTTTTCTAAATACATTCAAATATGTATCCGCTCATGAG
ACAATAACCCTGATAAATGCTTCAATAATATTGAAAAAGGAAGAGTATGAGTATTCAACATTTCCGTGTC
GCCCTTATTCCCTTTTTTGCGGCATTTTGCCTTCCTGTTTTTGCTCACCCAGAAACGCTGGTGAAAGTAA
AAGATGCTGAAGATCAGTTGGGTGCACGAGTGGGTTACATCGAACTGGATCTCAACAGCGGTAAGATCCT
TGAGAGTTTTCGCCCCGAAGAACGTTTTCCAATGATGAGCACTTTTAAAGTTCTGCTATGTGGCGCGGTA
TTATCCCGTATTGACGCCGGGCAAGAGCAACTCGGTCGCCGCATACACTATTCTCAGAATGACTTGGTTG
AGTACTCACCAGTCACAGAAAAGCATCTTACGGATGGCATGACAGTAAGAGAATTATGCAGTGCTGCCAT
AACCATGAGTGATAACACTGCGGCCAACTTACTTCTGACAACGATCGGAGGACCGAAGGAGCTAACCGCT
TTTTTGCACAACATGGGGGATCATGTAACTCGCCTTGATCGTTGGGAACCGGAGCTGAATGAAGCCATAC
CAAACGACGAGCGTGACACCACGATGCCTGTAGCAATGGCAACAACGTTGCGCAAACTATTAACTGGCGA
ACTACTTACTCTAGCTTCCCGGCAACAATTAATAGACTGGATGGAGGCGGATAAAGTTGCAGGACCACTT
CTGCGCTCGGCCCTTCCGGCTGGCTGGTTTATTGCTGATAAATCTGGAGCCGGTGAGCGTGGGTCTCGCG
GTATCATTGCAGCACTGGGGCCAGATGGTAAGCCCTCCCGTATCGTAGTTATCTACACGACGGGGAGTCA
GGCAACTATGGATGAACGAAATAGACAGATCGCTGAGATAGGTGCCTCACTGATTAAGCATTGGTAACTG
TCAGACCAAGTTTACTCATATATACTTTAGATTGATTTAAAACTTCATTTTTAATTTAAAAGGATCTAGG
TGAAGATCCTTTTTGATAATCTCATGACCAAAATCCCTTAACGTGAGTTTTCGTTCCACTGAGCGTCAGA
CCCCGTAGAAAAGATCAAAGGATCTTCTTGAGATCCTTTTTTTCTGCGCGTAATCTGCTGCTTGCAAACA
AAAAAACCACCGCTACCAGCGGTGGTTTGTTTGCCGGATCAAGAGCTACCAACTCTTTTTCCGAAGGTAA
CTGGCTTCAGCAGAGCGCAGATACCAAATACTGTTCTTCTAGTGTAGCCGTAGTTAGGCCACCACTTCAA
GAACTCTGTAGCACCGCCTACATACCTCGCTCTGCTAATCCTGTTACCAGTGGCTGCTGCCAGTGGCGAT
AAGTCGTGTCTTACCGGGTTGGACTCAAGACGATAGTTACCGGATAAGGCGCAGCGGTCGGGCTGAACGG
GGGGTTCGTGCACACAGCCCAGCTTGGAGCGAACGACCTACACCGAACTGAGATACCTACAGCGTGAGCT
ATGAGAAAGCGCCACGCTTCCCGAAGGGAGAAAGGCGGACAGGTATCCGGTAAGCGGCAGGGTCGGAACA
GGAGAGCGCACGAGGGAGCTTCCAGGGGGAAACGCCTGGTATCTTTATAGTCCTGTCGGGTTTCGCCACC
TCTGACTTGAGCGTCGATTTTTGTGATGCTCGTCAGGGGGGCGGAGCCTATGGAAAAACGCCAGCAACGC
GGCCTTTTTACGGTTCCTGGCCTTTTGCTGGCCTTTTGCTCACATGTTCTTTCCTGCGTTATCCCCTGAT
TCTGTGGATAACCGTATTACCGCCTTTGAGTGAGCTGATACCGCTCGCCGCAGCCGAACGACCGAGCGCA
GCGAGTCAGTGAGCGAGGAAGCGGAAGAGCGCCCAATACGCAAACCGCCTCTCCCCGCGCGTTGGCCGAT
TCATTAATGCAGCTGGCACGACAGGTTTCCCGACTGGAAAGCGGGCAGTGAGCGCAACGCAATTAATGTG
AGTTAGCTCACTCATTAGGCACCCCAGGCTTTACACTTTATGCTTCCGGCTCGTATGTTGTGTGGAATTG
TGAGCGGATAACAATTTCACACAGGAAACAGCTATGACCATGATTACGCCAAGCGCGCAATTAACCCTCA
CTAAAGGGAACAAAAGCTGGAGCTGCAAGCTTAATGTAGTCTTATGCAATACTCTTGTAGTCTTGCAACA
TGGTAACGATGAGTTAGCAACATGCCTTACAAGGAGAGAAAAAGCACCGTGCATGCCGATTGGTGGAAGT
AAGGTGGTACGATCGTGCCTTATTAGGAAGGCAACAGACGGGTCTGACATGGATTGGACGAACCACTGAA
TTGCCGCATTGCAGAGATATTGTATTTAAGTGCCTAGCTCGATACATAAACGGGTCTCTCTGGTTAGACC
AGATCTGAGCCTGGGAGCTCTCTGGCTAACTAGGGAACCCACTGCTTAAGCCTCAATAAAGCTTGCCTTG
AGTGCTTCAAGTAGTGTGTGCCCGTCTGTTGTGTGACTCTGGTAACTAGAGATCCCTCAGACCCTTTTAG
TCAGTGTGGAAAATCTCTAGCAGTGGCGCCCGAACAGGGACTTGAAAGCGAAAGGGAAACCAGAGGAGCT
CTCTCGACGCAGGACTCGGCTTGCTGAAGCGCGCACGGCAAGAGGCGAGGGGCGGCGACTGGTGAGTACG
CCAAAAATTTTGACTAGCGGAGGCTAGAAGGAGAGAGATGGGTGCGAGAGCGTCAGTATTAAGCGGGGGA
GAATTAGATCGCGATGGGAAAAAATTCGGTTAAGGCCAGGGGGAAAGAAAAAATATAAATTAAAACATAT
AGTATGGGCAAGCAGGGAGCTAGAACGATTCGCAGTTAATCCTGGCCTGTTAGAAACATCAGAAGGCTGT
AGACAAATACTGGGACAGCTACAACCATCCCTTCAGACAGGATCAGAAGAACTTAGATCATTATATAATA
CAGTAGCAACCCTCTATTGTGTGCATCAAAGGATAGAGATAAAAGACACCAAGGAAGCTTTAGACAAGAT
AGAGGAAGAGCAAAACAAAAGTAAGACCACCGCACAGCAAGCGGCCGCTGATCTTCAGACCTGGAGGAGG
AGATATGAGGGACAATTGGAGAAGTGAATTATATAAATATAAAGTAGTAAAAATTGAACCATTAGGAGTA
GCACCCACCAAGGCAAAGAGAAGAGTGGTGCAGAGAGAAAAAAGAGCAGTGGGAATAGGAGCTTTGTTCC
TTGGGTTCTTGGGAGCAGCAGGAAGCACTATGGGCGCAGCGTCAATGACGCTGACGGTACAGGCCAGACA
ATTATTGTCTGGTATAGTGCAGCAGCAGAACAATTTGCTGAGGGCTATTGAGGCGCAACAGCATCTGTTG
CAACTCACAGTCTGGGGCATCAAGCAGCTCCAGGCAAGAATCCTGGCTGTGGAAAGATACCTAAAGGATC
AACAGCTCCTGGGGATTTGGGGTTGCTCTGGAAAACTCATTTGCACCACTGCTGTGCCTTGGAATGCTAG
TTGGAGTAATAAATCTCTGGAACAGATTTGGAATCACACGACCTGGATGGAGTGGGACAGAGAAATTAAC
AATTACACAAGCTTAATACACTCCTTAATTGAAGAATCGCAAAACCAGCAAGAAAAGAATGAACAAGAAT
TATTGGAATTAGATAAATGGGCAAGTTTGTGGAATTGGTTTAACATAACAAATTGGCTGTGGTATATAAA
ATTATTCATAATGATAGTAGGAGGCTTGGTAGGTTTAAGAATAGTTTTTGCTGTACTTTCTATAGTGAAT
AGAGTTAGGCAGGGATATTCACCATTATCGTTTCAGACCCACCTCCCAACCCCGAGGGGACCCAGAGAGG
GCCTATTTCCCATGATTCCTTCATATTTGCATATACGATACAAGGCTGTTAGAGAGATAATTAGAATTAA
TTTGACTGTAAACACAAAGATATTAGTACAAAATACGTGACGTAGAAAGTAATAATTTCTTGGGTAGTTT
GCAGTTTTAAAATTATGTTTTAAAATGGACTATCATATGCTTACCGTAACTTGAAAGTATTTCGATTTCT
TGGCTTTATATATCTTGTGGAAAGGACGAAACACCGGAGACGGTTGTAAATGAGCACACAAAATACACAT
GCTAAAATATTATATTCTATGACCTTTATAAAATCAACCAAAATCTTCTTTTTAATAACTTTAGTATCAA
TAATTAGAATTTTTATGTTCCTTTTTGCAAACTTTTAATAAAAATGAGCAAAATAAAAAAACGCTAGTTT
TAGTAACTCGCGTTGTTTTCTTCACCTTTAATAATAGCTACTCCACCACTTGTTCCTAAGCGGTCAGCTC
CTGCTTCAATCATTTTTTGAGCATCTTCAAATGTTCTAACTCCACCAGCTGCTTTAACTAAAGCATTGTC
TTTAACAACTGACTTCATTAGTTTAACATCTTCAAATGTTGCACCTGATTTTGAAAATCCTGTTGATGTT
TTAACAAATTCTAATCCAGCTTCAACAGCTATTTCACAAGCTTTCATGATTTCTTCTTTTGTTAATAAAC
AATTTTCCATAATACATTTAACAACATGTGATCCAGCTGCTTTTTTTACAGCTTTCATGTCTTCTAAAAC
TAATTCATAATTTTTGTCTTTTAATGCACCAATATTTAATACCATATCAATTTCTGTTGCACCATCTTTA
ATTGCTTCAGAAACTTCGAATGCTTTTGTAGCTGTTGTGCATGCACCTAGAGGAAAACCTACAACATTTG
TTATTCCTACATTTGTGCCTTTTAATAATTCTTTACAATAGCTTGTTCAATATGAATTAACACAAACTGT
TGCAAAATCAAATTCAATTGCTTCATCACATAATTGTTTAATTTCAGCTTTCGTAGCATCTTGTTTTAAT
AATGTGTGATCTATATATTTGTTTAGTTTCATTTTTTCTCCTATATATTCATTTTTAATTTTAATTCTTT
AATAATTTCGTCTACTTTAACTTTAGCGTTTTGAACAGATTCACCAACACCTATAAAATAAATTTTTAGT
TTAGGTTCAGTTCCACTTGGGCGAACAGCAAATCATGACTTATCTTCTAAATAAAATTTTAGTAAGTCTT
GTCCTGGCATATTATACATTCCATCGATGTAGTCTTCAACATTAACAACTTTAAGTCCAGCAATTTGAGT
TAAGGGTGTTGCTCTCAATGATTTCATTAATGGTTCAATTTTTAATTTCTTTTCTTCTGGTTTAAAATTC
AAGTTTAAAGTGAAAGTGTAATATGCACCCATTTCTTTAAATAAATCTTCTAAATAGTCTACTAATGTTT
TATTTTGTTTTTTATAAAATCAAGCAGCCTCTGCTATTAATATAGAAGCTTGTATTCCATCTTTATCTCT
AGCTGAGTCATCAATTACATATCCATAACTTTCTTCATAAGCAAAAACAAAATTTAATCCGTTATCTTCT
TCTTTAGCAATTTCTCTACCCATTCATTTAAATCCAGTTAAAGTTTTTACAATATTAACTCCATATTTTT
CATGAGCGATTCTATCACCCAAATCACTTGTTACAAAACTTGAATATAGAGCCGGATTTTTTGGAATGCT
ATTTAAGCGTTTTAGATTTGATAATTTTCAATCAATTAAAATTGGTCCTGTTTGATTTCCATCTAATCTT
ACAAAATGACCATCATGTTTTATTGCCATTCCAAATCTGTCAGCATCTGGGTCATTCATAATAATAATAT
CTGCATCATGTTTAATACCATATTCAAGCGGTATTTTTCATGCAGGATCAAATTCTGGATTTGGATTTAC
AACATTTTTAAATGTTTCATCTTCAAATGCATGCTCTTCAACCTCAATAACGTTATATCCTGATTCACGT
AATATTTTTGGGGTAAATTTAGTTCCTGTTCCATTAACTGCGCTAAAAATAATTTTTAAATCTTTTTTAG
CTTCTTGCTCTTTTTTGTACGTCTCTGTTTTAGAGCTAGAAATAGCAAGTTAAAATAAGGCTAGTCCGTT
ATCAACTTGAAAAAGTGGCACCGAGTCGGTGCTTTTTTAAGCTTGGCGTAACTAGATCTTGAGACAAATG
GCAGTATTCATCCACAATTTTAAAAGAAAAGGGGGGATTGGGGGGTACAGTGCAGGGGAAAGAATAGTAG
ACATAATAGCAACAGACATACAAACTAAAGAATTACAAAAACAAATTACAAAAATTCAAAATTTTCGGGT
TTATTACAGGGACAGCAGAGATCCACTTTGGCGCCGGCTCGAGGGGGCCCGGGTGCAAAGATGGATAAAG
TTTTAAACAGAGAGGAATCTTTGCAGCTAATGGACCTTCTAGGTCTTGAAAGGAGTGGGAATTGGCTCCG
GTGCCCGTCAGTGGGCAGAGCGCACATCGCCCACAGTCCCCGAGAAGTTGGGGGGAGGGGTCGGCAATTG
ATCCGGTGCCTAGAGAAGGTGGCGCGGGGTAAACTGGGAAAGTGATGTCGTGTACTGGCTCCGCCTTTTT
CCCGAGGGTGGGGGAGAACCGTATATAAGTGCAGTAGTCGCCGTGAACGTTCTTTTTCGCAACGGGTTTG
CCGCCAGAACACAGGTAAGTGCCGTGTGTGGTTCCCGCGGGCCTGGCCTCTTTACGGGTTATGGCCCTTG
CGTGCCTTGAATTACTTCCACCTGGCTGCAGTACGTGATTCTTGATCCCGAGCTTCGGGTTGGAAGTGGG
TGGGAGAGTTCGAGGCCTTGCGCTTAAGGAGCCCCTTCGCCTCGTGCTTGAGTTGAGGCCTGGCCTGGGC
GCTGGGGCCGCCGCGTGCGAATCTGGTGGCACCTTCGCGCCTGTCTCGCTGCTTTCGATAAGTCTCTAGC
CATTTAAAATTTTTGATGACCTGCTGCGACGCTTTTTTTCTGGCAAGATAGTCTTGTAAATGCGGGCCAA
GATCTGCACACTGGTATTTCGGTTTTTGGGGCCGCGGGCGGCGACGGGGCCCGTGCGTCCCAGCGCACAT
GTTCGGCGAGGCGGGGCCTGCGAGCGCGGCCACCGAGAATCGGACGGGGGTAGTCTCAAGCTGGCCGGCC
TGCTCTGGTGCCTGGCCTCGCGCCGCCGTGTATCGCCCCGCCCTGGGCGGCAAGGCTGGCCCGGTCGGCA
CCAGTTGCGTGAGCGGAAAGATGGCCGCTTCCCGGCCCTGCTGCAGGGAGCTCAAAATGGAGGACGCGGC
GCTCGGGAGAGCGGGCGGGTGAGTCACCCACACAAAGGAAAAGGGCCTTTCCGTCCTCAGCCGTCGCTTC
ATGTGACTCCACGGAGTACCGGGCGCCGTCCAGGCACCTCGATTAGTTCTCGAGCTTTTGGAGTACGTCG
TCTTTAGGTTGGGGGGAGGGGTTTTATGCGATGGAGTTTCCCCACACTGAGTGGGTGGAGACTGAAGTTA
GGCCAGCTTGGCACTTGATGTAATTCTCCTTGGAATTTGCCCTTTTTGAGTTTGGATCTTGGTTCATTCT
CAAGCCTCAGACAGTGGTTCAAAGTTTTTTTCTTCCATTTCAGGTGTCGTGACGTACGGCCACCATGACC
GAGTACAAGCCCACGGTGCGCCTCGCCACCCGCGACGACGTCCCCAGGGCCGTACGCACCCTCGCCGCCG
CGTTCGCCGACTACCCCGCCACGCGCCACACCGTCGATCCGGACCGCCACATCGAGCGGGTCACCGAGCT
GCAAGAACTCTTCCTCACGCGCGTCGGGCTCGACATCGGCAAGGTGTGGGTCGCGGACGACGGCGCCGCC
GTGGCGGTCTGGACCACGCCGGAGAGCGTCGAAGCGGGGGCGGTGTTCGCCGAGATCGGCCCGCGCATGG
CCGAGTTGAGCGGTTCCCGGCTGGCCGCGCAGCAACAGATGGAAGGCCTCCTGGCGCCGCACCGGCCCAA
GGAGCCCGCGTGGTTCCTGGCCACCGTCGGAGTCTCGCCCGACCACCAGGTAAGTATCAAGGTTACAAGA
CAGGTTTAAGGAGACCAATAGAAACTGGGCTTGTCGAGACAGAGAAGACTCTTGCGTTTCTGATAGGCAC
CTATTGGTCTGATCATATTTTGTTGAATAAAATAAGTAAAATGTCTTGTGAAACAAAATGCTTTTTAACA
TCCATATAAAGCTATCTATATATAGCTATCTATGTCTATATAGCTATTTTTTTTAACTTCCTTTATTTTC
CTTACAGGGTTTCAGACAAAATCAAAAAGAAGGAAGGTGCTCACAGCCAAGCAATTAAGGAGTAAGTGTA
ATAACCGAAGTAGTTTATGGGCTACCGAAATACACTTACGCCAGCATTATGAAAGTGAATCTTACTTTTG
TAAAACTTTATGGTTTGTGGAAAACAAATGTTTTTGAACATTTAAAAAGTTCAGATGTTAAAAAGTTGAA
AGGTTAATGTAAA
